>Addgene plasmid #66204 | pAc5.1B-EGFP-DmTRF4-2 | depositor full sequence | sequence record 113865 | pAc5.1B-EGFP-DmTRF4-2 sequence 7281 bps
CTTCAAGGAATTAATTCTATATTCTAAAAACACAAATGATACTTCTAAAAAAAATCATGAATGGCATCAA
CTCTGAATCAAATCTTTGCAGATGCACCTACTTCTCATTTCCACTGTCACATCATTTTTCCAGATCTCGC
TGCCTGTTATGTGGCCCACAAACCAAGACACGTTTTATGGCCATTAAAGCTGGCTGATCGTCGCCAAACA
CCAAATACATATCAATATGTACATTCGAGAAAGAAGCGATCAAAGAAGCGTCTTCGGGCGAGTAGGAGAA
TGCGGAGGAGAAGGAGAACGAGCTGATCTAGTATCTCTCCACAATCCAATGCCAACTGACCAACTGGCCA
TATTCGGAGCAATTTGAAGCCAATTTCCATCGCCTGGCGATCGCTCCATTCTTGGCTATATGTTTTTCAC
CGTTCCCGGGGCCATTTTCAAAGACTCGTCGGTAAGATAAGATTGTGTCACTCGCTGTCTCTCTTCATTT
GTCGAAGAATGCTGAGGAATTTCGCGATGACGTCGGCGAGTATTTTGAAGAATGAGAATAATTTGTATTT
ATACGAAAATCAGTTAGTGGAATTTTCTACAAAAACATGTTATCTATAGATAATTTTGTTGCAAAATATG
TTGACTATGACAAAGATTGTATGTATATACCTTTAATGTATTCTCATTTTCTTATGTATTTATAATGGCA
ATGATGATACTGATGATATTTTAAGATGATGCCAGACCACAGGCTGATTTCTGCGTCTTTTGCCGAACGC
AGTGCATGTGCGGTTGTTGTTTTTTGGAATAGTTTCAATTTTCGGACTGTCCGCTTTGATTTCAGTTTCT
TGGCTTATTCAAAAAGCAAAGTAAAGCCAAAAAAGCGAGATGGCAATACCAAATGCGGCAAAACGGTAGT
GGAAGGAAAGGGGTGCGGGGCAGCGGAAGGAAGGGTGGGGCGGGGCGTGGCGGGGTCTGTGGCTGGGCGC
GACGTCACCGACGTTGGAGCCACTCCTTTGACCATGTGTGCGTGTGTGTATTATTCGTGTCTCGCCACTC
GCCGGTTGTTTTTTTCTTTTTATCTCGCTCTCTCTAGCGCCATCTCGTACGCATGCTCAACGCACCGCAT
GTTGCCGTGTCCTTTATGCGTCATTTTGGCTCGAAATAGGCAATTATTTAAACAAAGATTAGTCAACGAA
AACGCTAAAATAAATAAGTCTACAATATGGTTACTTATTGCCATGTGTGTGCAGCCAACGATAGCAACAA
AAGCAACAACACAGTGGCTTTCCCTCTTTCACTTTTTGTTTGCAAGCGCGTGCGAGCAAGACGGCACGAC
CGGCAAACGCAATTACGCTGACAAAGAGCAGACGAAGTTTTGGCCGAAAAACATCAAGGCGCCTGATACG
AATGCATTTGCAATAACAATTGCGATATTTAATATTGTTTATGAAGCTGTTTGACTTCAAAACACACAAA
AAAAAAAATAAAACAAATTATTTGAAAGAGAATTAGGAATCGGACAGCTTATCGTTACGGGCTAACAGCA
CACCGAGACGAAATAGCTTACCTGACGTCACAGCCTCTGGAAGAACTGCCGCCAAGCAGAGAGAGAGAGA
AAAAGAGGGAGAGCAGCTTAGACCGCATGTGCTTGTGTGTGAGGCGTCTCTCTCTTCGTCTCCTGTTTGC
GCAAACGCATAGACTGCACTGAGAAAATCGATTACCTATTTTTTATGAATGAATATTTGCACTATTACTA
TTCAAAACTATTAAGATAGCAATCACATTCAATAGCCAAATACTATACCACCTGAGCGATGCAACGAAAT
GATCAATTTGAGCAAAAATGCTGCATATTTAGGACGGCATCATTATAGAAATGCTTCTTGCTGTGTACTT
TTCTCTCGTCTGGCAGCTGTTTCGCCGTTATTGTTAAAACCGGCTTAAGTTAGGTGTGTTTTCTACGACT
AGTGATGCCCCTACTAGAAGATGTGTGTTGCACAAATGTCCCTGAATAACCAATTTGAAGTGCAGATAGC
AGTAAACGTAAGCTAATATGAATATTATTTAACTGTAATGTTTTAATATCGCTGGACATTACTAATAAAC
CCACTATAAACACATGTACATATGTATGTTTTGGCATACAATGAGTAGTTGGGGAAAAAATGTGTAAAAG
CACCGTGACCATCACAGCATAAAGATAACCAGCTGAAGTATCGAATATGAGTAACCCCCAAATTGAATCA
CATGCCGCAACTGATAGGACCCATGGAAGTACACTCTTCATGGCGATATACAAGACACACACAAGCACGA
ACACCCAGTTGCGGAGGAAATTCTCCGTAAATGAAAACCCAATCGGCGAACAATTCATACCCATATATGG
TAAAAGTTTTGAACGCGACTTGAGAGCGGAGAGCATTGCGGCTGATAAGGTTTTAGCGCTAAGCGGGCTT
TATAAAACGGGCTGCGGGACCAGTTTTCATATCACTACCGTTTGAGTTCTTGTGCTGTGTGGATACTCCT
CCCGACACAAAGCCGCTCCATCAGCCAGCAGTCGTCTAATCCAGAGACCCCGGATCGGGGTACCATCATG
GTGAGCAAGGGCGAGGAGCTGTTCACCGGGGTGGTGCCCATCCTGGTCGAGCTGGACGGCGACGTAAACG
GCCACAAGTTCAGCGTGTCCGGCGAGGGCGAGGGCGATGCCACCTACGGCAAGCTGACCCTGAAGTTCAT
CTGCACCACCGGCAAGCTGCCCGTGCCCTGGCCCACCCTCGTGACCACCCTGACCTACGGCGTGCAGTGC
TTCAGCCGCTACCCCGACCACATGAAGCAGCACGACTTCTTCAAGTCCGCCATGCCCGAAGGCTACGTCC
AGGAGCGCACCATCTTCTTCAAGGACGACGGCAACTACAAGACCCGCGCCGAGGTGAAGTTCGAGGGCGA
CACCCTGGTGAACCGCATCGAGCTGAAGGGCATCGACTTCAAGGAGGACGGCAACATCCTGGGGCACAAG
CTGGAGTACAACTACAACAGCCACAACGTCTATATCATGGCCGACAAGCAGAAGAACGGCATCAAGGTGA
ACTTCAAGATCCGCCACAACATCGAGGACGGCAGCGTGCAGCTCGCCGACCACTACCAGCAGAACACCCC
CATCGGCGACGGCCCCGTGCTGCTGCCCGACAACCACTACCTGAGCACCCAGTCCGCCCTGAGCAAAGAC
CCCAACGAGAAGCGCGATCACATGGTCCTGCTGGAGTTCGTGACCGCCGCCGGGATCACTCTCGGCATGG
ACGAGCTGTACAAGCCAAGCTTGATGTGTGACGAAGCGAATCCAGCGAAGCCGTGGCAGCTTCCCGATGT
GGTGTACGGCAATGGGATTCCGGCGCTGTGCCTGCTGCACCAGGAGATCGAGCAGTTCTACAACTACATC
CGGTCCACGCCAACAGAGTTCTGCTTGCGGGCAGGTGCAGTGCGTCGCATCGAGGATGTGGTGCTTTCCA
TTTGGCCAAGCGCATCCGTCGATCTCTTTGGCTCATTTCGGACCGGACTAAATCTGCCGGACTCGGACAT
TGATCTGGTTGTGTACTATAAGTTCTGGAACCCCAGGCTGCTGCATGAGCTTCAAAACGAACTAGTCAGC
CAAGGAGTAACTGATCCGGACACTGTGACCGTCCTCGACAAGGCCTCTGTGCCAGTGGTCAAGTTTACGG
ACCTCATTTCCCGCATCAGGTTCGATGTGACCTTCAACTCCGTAGCATCCGGCGTTCAGGCCGCCGACCT
GATCAAGGACTTTATCCGCCATTTTCCCGAACTACCCAAACTGGTCATGGTGCTCAAGCAGTTCCTCAGC
CTTCACGGATTCAACGAGGTCTACAACTCCGGCGGAGTCTCGTCCTACGCACTCACGCTAATGGTGATCA
GCTTTCTGCAGCAGCATGCGCGCTCCAACAGGCGTTTAAGTGAACACAGTAAGCTGGCCCTGCTGCTCAT
TCAGTTTCTAGACTACTACGGCCGCAAGTTTGACTTCTTCAAGTATGGAATTTCTGTCCTCGGCCAAGGC
GGTTGCGTGGAGAAGGCTCGACTTCGCTCCACGCTCGGCGAGAACAACTGGCAGTCGGTGCTTTGCATAG
AGGATCCAGTGACGCCGACCAACGACATAGGGAGGAGCTCCTATGGGGTGCTCGGCGTGATGCAGGGATT
CGGGGCAGCCTTCGTGAAGCTCTCGAAGCTGGTGGACTCCGACTCGTCCAAGATCGTCGGCCCCATACTG
GCCAACATTGTAGAGGTGCCGCAGTCCATCATCAACTACCGGGCTTGGGTGCACTACAACTTCCAGCACC
TTTTGACACCGGAATTGCCTTGTGCCGATTCCCTTGTACAACCGTCGCCTACGGGATCCACATCCCCCTC
CGCCTCCGCCTCCGCCTCCGAGGATGAGCGCTCGGGCGGGCCGGCTACTATTGGATTCGGCCGATGTGAT
GATCCTCCCCAAAACATAGACATAGTTGCCGACCTTGCAAACCTTAAGATGAATTAACTCGAGTCTAGAG
GGCCCGCGGTTCGAAGGTAAGCCTATCCCTAACCCTCTCCTCGGTCTCGATTCTACGCGTACCGGTCATC
ATCACCATCACCATTGAGTTTAAACCCGCTGATCAGCCTCGACTGTGCCTTCTAAGGCCTGAGCTCGCTG
ATCAGCCTCGATCGAGGATCCAGACATGATAAGATACATTGATGAGTTTGGACAAACCACAACTAGAATG
CAGTGAAAAAAATGCTTTATTTGTGAAATTTGTGATGCTATTGCTTTATTTGTAACCATTATAAGCTGCA
ATAAACAAGTTAACAACAACAATTGCATTCATTTTATGTTTCAGGTTCAGGGGGAGGTGTGGGAGGTTTT
TTAAAGCAAGTAAAACCTCTACAAATGTGGTATGGCTGATTATGATCAGTCGACCGATGCCCTTGAGAGC
CTTCAACCCAGTCAGCTCCTTCCGGTGGGCGCGGGGCATGACTATCGTCGCCGCACTTATGACTGTCTTC
TTTATCATGCAACTCGTAGGACAGGTGCCGGCAGCGCTCTGGGTCATTTTCGGCGAGGACCGCTTTCGCT
GGAGCGCGACGATGATCGGCCTGTCGCTTGCGGTATTCGGAATCTTGCACGCCCTCGCTCAAGCCTTCGT
CACTGGTCCCGCCACCAAACGTTTCGGCGAGAAGCAGGCCATTATCGCCGGCATGGCGGCCGACGCGCTG
GGCTACGTCTTGCTGGCGTTCGCGACGCGAGGCTGGATGGCCTTCCCCATTATGATTCTTCTCGCTTCCG
GCGGCATCGGGATGCCCGCGTTGCAGGCCATGCTGTCCAGGCAGGTAGATGACGACCATCAGGGACAGCT
TCAAGGATCGCTCGCGGCTCTTACCAGCCAGCAAAAGGCCAGGAACCGTAAAAAGGCCGCGTTGCTGGCG
TTTTTCCATAGGCTCCGCCCCCCTGACGAGCATCACAAAAATCGACGCTCAAGTCAGAGGTGGCGAAACC
CGACAGGACTATAAAGATACCAGGCGTTTCCCCCTGGAAGCTCCCTCGTGCGCTCTCCTGTTCCGACCCT
GCCGCTTACCGGATACCTGTCCGCCTTTCTCCCTTCGGGAAGCGTGGCGCTTTCTCAATGCTCACGCTGT
AGGTATCTCAGTTCGGTGTAGGTCGTTCGCTCCAAGCTGGGCTGTGTGCACGAACCCCCCGTTCAGCCCG
ACCGCTGCGCCTTATCCGGTAACTATCGTCTTGAGTCCAACCCGGTAAGACACGACTTATCGCCACTGGC
AGCAGCCACTGGTAACAGGATTAGCAGAGCGAGGTATGTAGGCGGTGCTACAGAGTTCTTGAAGTGGTGG
CCTAACTACGGCTACACTAGAAGGACAGTATTTGGTATCTGCGCTCTGCTGAAGCCAGTTACCTTCGGAA
AAAGAGTTGGTAGCTCTTGATCCGGCAAACAAACCACCGCTGGTAGCGGTGGTTTTTTTGTTTGCAAGCA
GCAGATTACGCGCAGAAAAAAAGGATCTCAAGAAGATCCTTTGATCTTTTCTACGGGGTCTGACGCTCAG
TGGAACGAAAACTCACGTTAAGGGATTTTGGTCATGAGATTATCAAAAAGGATCTTCACCTAGATCCTTT
TAAATTAAAAATGAAGTTTTAAATCAATCTAAAGTATATATGAGTAAACTTGGTCTGACAGTTACCAATG
CTTAATCAGTGAGGCACCTATCTCAGCGATCTGTCTATTTCGTTCATCCATAGTTGCCTGACTCCCCGTC
GTGTAGATAACTACGATACGGGAGGGCTTACCATCTGGCCCCAGTGCTGCAATGATACCGCGAGACCCAC
GCTCACCGGCTCCAGATTTATCAGCAATAAACCAGCCAGCCGGAAGGGCCGAGCGCAGAAGTGGTCCTGC
AACTTTATCCGCCTCCATCCAGTCTATTAATTGTTGCCGGGAAGCTAGAGTAAGTAGTTCGCCAGTTAAT
AGTTTGCGCAACGTTGTTGCCATTGCTGCAGGCATCGTGGTGTCACGCTCGTCGTTTGGTATGGCTTCAT
TCAGCTCCGGTTCCCAACGATCAAGGCGAGTTACATGATCCCCCATGTTGTGCAAAAAAGCGGTTAGCTC
CTTCGGTCCTCCGATCGTTGTCAGAAGTAAGTTGGCCGCAGTGTTATCACTCATGGTTATGGCAGCACTG
CATAATTCTCTTACTGTCATGCCATCCGTAAGATGCTTTTCTGTGACTGGTGAGTACTCAACCAAGTCAT
TCTGAGAATAGTGTATGCGGCGACCGAGTTGCTCTTGCCCGGCGTCAACACGGGATAATACCGCGCCACA
TAGCAGAACTTTAAAAGTGCTCATCATTGGAAAACGTTCTTCGGGGCGAAAACTCTCAAGGATCTTACCG
CTGTTGAGATCCAGTTCGATGTAACCCACTCGTGCACCCAACTGATCTTCAGCATCTTTTACTTTCACCA
GCGTTTCTGGGTGAGCAAAAACAGGAAGGCAAAATGCCGCAAAAAAGGGAATAAGGGCGACACGGAAATG
TTGAATACTCATACTCTTCCTTTTTCAATATTATTGAAGCATTTATCAGGGTTATTGTCTCATGAGCGGA
TACATATTTGAATGTATTTAGAAAAATAAACAAATAGGGGTTCCGCGCACATTTCCCCGAAAAGTGCCAC
CTGACGTCTAAGAAACCATTATTATCATGACATTAACCTATAAAAATAGGCGTATCACGAGGCCCTTTCG
T
Features (pLannotate 1.2.2; 10 found; start..end, strand, type, name):
     56..2568    +  promoter       Ac5 promoter: Drosophila melanogaster actin 5C promoter
   2588..3304    +  CDS            EGFP: EGFP is a basic (constitutively fluorescent) green fluorescent protein published in 1996, derived from Aequorea victoria. It is reported to be a rapidly-maturing weak dimer with moderate acid sensitivity.
   3314..4534    +  CDS            Trf4-2: TRF42_DROME - Experimental evidence at transcript level: Swiss-Prot protein existence level 2. From Drosophila melanogaster (Fruit fly).
   4566..4607    +  CDS            V5 tag: epitope tag from simian virus 5
   4707..4841    -  polyA_signal   SV40 poly(A) signal: SV40 polyadenylation signal
   4864..4948    -  CDS            large T antigen (fragment): large T antigen from SV40 (simian virus 40)
   4949..5419    +  CDS            TcR (fragment): tetracycline efflux protein; tet; confers resistance to tetracycline
   5463..6051    -  rep_origin     ori: high-copy-number ColE1/pMB1/pBR322/pUC origin of replication
   6222..7082    -  CDS            AmpR: β-lactamase; bla; confers resistance to ampicillin, carbenicillin, and related antibiotics
   7083..7187    -  promoter       AmpR promoter: bla
