[The description below was written by a language model from this plasmid's Addgene catalogue record and pLannotate feature annotations shown in this document.]
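Description:
pAc5.1B-EGFP-DmTRF4-2 is a 7,281 bp Drosophila expression plasmid built on pAc5.1B-EGFP, a derivative of the Invitrogen pAc5.1 backbone modified to supply an N-terminal EGFP tag. It is propagated in E. coli through a ColE1/pUC-type origin and selected with ampicillin via the β-lactamase gene and its own promoter. The catalogue entry lists the plasmid as low copy, although the annotated origin is of the type usually described as high copy. No selectable marker for insect cells is annotated, so the plasmid appears suited mainly to transient transfection or to co-transfection with a separate selection plasmid. Short fragments annotated as tetracycline resistance and SV40 large T antigen are backbone remnants rather than functional genes.

The expression cassette is driven by the Drosophila melanogaster actin 5C promoter, a strong constitutive promoter widely used in cultured fly cells such as S2 cells. It is followed by the EGFP coding sequence and then by the 1,224 bp Trf4-2 (CG17462) open reading frame from D. melanogaster, cloned between HindIII and XhoI sites that remain intact, so the protein is produced as an EGFP-TRF4-2 fusion. A V5 epitope tag from the backbone lies downstream of the insert. The record lists only EGFP as a tag and does not say whether the V5 sequence is read in frame or preceded by a stop codon. An SV40 polyadenylation signal completes the transcription unit. According to the record, the construct is used to express EGFP-tagged TRF4-2 in Drosophila cells, which would allow fluorescence-based localisation or GFP-based detection and pull-down of the protein.
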