Addgene plasmid #66204: pAc5.1B-EGFP-DmTRF4-2
Purpose: expresses EGFP-tagged TRF4-2 in Drosophila cells
Depositing lab: Elisa Izaurralde. Depositing organization: Max Planck Institute for Developmental Biology.
Backbone
  Vector backbone: pAc5.1B-EGFP
  Backbone manufacturer: Invitrogen
  Backbone size w/o insert (bp): 6057
  Total vector size (bp): 7281
  Modifications to backbone: N-terminal EGFP-tag
  Vector type: Drosophila Expression
Growth in bacteria
  Bacterial resistance: Ampicillin, 100 μg/mL
  Growth temperature: 37°C
  Growth strain: DH5alpha
  Copy number: Low Copy
Gene/Insert
  Gene/Insert name: TRF4-2 (alt name: CG17462)
  Species: D. melanogaster (fly)
  Insert size (bp): 1224
  GenBank ID: NM_143056
  Entrez Gene: Trf4-2 (a.k.a. Dmel_CG17462, AAF56369, CG17462, DmTRF4-2, Dmel\CG17462)
  Promoter: Actin 5C
  Tag / fusion protein: EGFP (N terminal on backbone)
  Cloning method: Restriction Enzyme; 5′ cloning site HindIII (not destroyed); 3′ cloning site XhoI (not destroyed)
  Sequencing primers: 5′ EGFP-forw; 3′ Bgh-rev
Terms and licenses: Academic/Nonprofit Terms; Industry Terms: Not Available to Industry
How to cite: pAc5.1B-EGFP-DmTRF4-2 was a gift from Elisa Izaurralde (Addgene plasmid # 66204 ; http://n2t.net/addgene:66204 ; RRID:Addgene_66204)
