>Addgene plasmid #66204 | pAc5.1B-EGFP-DmTRF4-2 | addgene partial sequence | sequence record 117067 | EBV-rev 5'-GTGGTTTGTCCAAACTCATC-3'
CTCGATCGAGGCTGATCAGCGAGCTCAGGCCTTAGAAGGCACAGTCGAGGCTGATCAGCGGGTTTAAACT
CAATGGTGATGGTGATGATGACCGGTACGCGTAGAATCGAGACCGAGGAGAGGGTTAGGGATAGGCTTAC
CTTCGAACCGCGGGCCCTCTAGACTCGAGTTAATTCATCTTAAGGTTTGCAAGGTCGGCAACTATGTCTA
TGTTTTGGGGAGGATCATCACATCGGCCGAATCCAATAGTAGCCGGCCCGCCCGAGCGCTCATCCTCGGA
GGCGGAGGCGGAGGCGGAGGGGGATGTGGATCCCGTAGGCGACGGTTGTACAAGGGAATCGGCACAAGGC
AATTCCGGTGTCAAAAGGTGCTGGAAGTTGTAGTGCACCCAAGCCCGGTAGTTGATGATGGACTGCGGCA
CCTCTACAATGTTGGCCAGTATGGGGCCGACGATCTTGGACGAGTCGGAGTCCACCAGCTTCGAGAGCTT
CACGAAGGCTGCCCCGAATCCCTGCATCACGCCGAGCACCCCATAGGAGCTCCTCCCTATGTCGTTGGTC
GGCGTCACTGGATCCTCTATGCAAAGCACCGACTGCCAGTTGTTCTCGCCGAGCGTGGAGCGAAGTCGAG
CCTTCTCCACGCAACCGCCTTGGCCGAGGACAGAAATTCCATACTTGAAGAAGTCAAACTTGCGGCCGTA
GTAGTCTAGAAACTGAATGAGCAGCAGGGCCAGCTTACTGTGTTCACTTAAACGCCTGTTGGAGCGCGCA
TGCTGCTGCAGAAAGCTGATCACCATTAGCGTGAGTGCGTAGGACGAGACTCCGCCGGAGTTGTAGACCT
CGTTGAATCCGTG
