>Addgene plasmid #66204 | pAc5.1B-EGFP-DmTRF4-2 | addgene partial sequence | sequence record 117069 | AC5 5'-ACACAAAGCCGCTCCATCAG-3'
GGATCGGGGTACCATCATGGTGAGCAAGGGCGAGGAGCTGTTCACCGGGGTGGTGCCCATCCTGGTCGAG
CTGGACGGCGACGTAAACGGCCACAAGTTCAGCGTGTCCGGCGAGGGCGAGGGCGATGCCACCTACGGCA
AGCTGACCCTGAAGTTCATCTGCACCACCGGCAAGCTGCCCGTGCCCTGGCCCACCCTCGTGACCACCCT
GACCTACGGCGTGCAGTGCTTCAGCCGCTACCCCGACCACATGAAGCAGCACGACTTCTTCAAGTCCGCC
ATGCCCGAAGGCTACGTCCAGGAGCGCACCATCTTCTTCAAGGACGACGGCAACTACAAGACCCGCGCCG
AGGTGAAGTTCGAGGGCGACACCCTGGTGAACCGCATCGAGCTGAAGGGCATCGACTTCAAGGAGGACGG
CAACATCCTGGGGCACAAGCTGGAGTACAACTACAACAGCCACAACGTCTATATCATGGCCGACAAGCAG
AAGAACGGCATCAAGGTGAACTTCAAGATCCGCCACAACATCGAGGACGGCAGCGTGCAGCTCGCCGACC
ACTACCAGCAGAACACCCCCATCGGCGACGGCCCCGTGCTGCTGCCCGACAACCACTACCTGAGCACCCA
GTCCGCCCTGAGCAAAGACCCCAACGAGAAGCGCGATCACATGGTCCTGCTGGAGTTCGTGACCGCCGCC
GGGATCACTCTCGGCATGGACGAGCTGTACAAGCCAAGCTTGATGTGTGACGAAGCGAATCCAGCGAAGC
CGTGGCAGCTTCCCGATGTGGTGTACGGCAATGGGATTCCGGCGCTGTGCCTGCTGCACCAGGAGATCGA
GCAGTTCTACAACTACATCCGGTCCACGCCAACAGAGTTCTGCTTGCGGGCAGGTGCAGTGCGTCGCATC
GAGGATGTGG
